>Addgene plasmid #74097 | pBP-BBa_J23100 | addgene full sequence | sequence record 408118 | Addgene NGS Result
TCTAAGAAACCATTATTATCATGACATTAACCTATAAAAATAGGCGTATCACGAGGCAGAATTTCAGATA
AAAAAAATCCTTAGCTTTCGCTAAGGATGATTTCTGGAATTCGCGGCCGCTTCTAGAATCTAGAGACGCA
TAGGTCTCACTATTTGACGGCTAGCTCAGTCCTAGGTACAGTGCTAGCGTACAGAGACCCATGCCGTCTC
ATTAGCTGCAGTCCGGCAAAAAAGGGCAAGGTGTCACCACCCTGCCCTTTTTCTTTAAAACCGAAAAGAT
TACTTCGCGTTATGCAGGCTTCCTCGCTCACTGACTCGCTGCGCTCGGTCGTTCGGCTGCGGCGAGCGGT
ATCAGCTCACTCAAAGGCGGTAATACGGTTATCCACAGAATCAGGGGATAACGCAGGAAAGAACATGTGA
GCAAAAGGCCAGCAAAAGGCCAGGAACCGTAAAAAGGCCGCGTTGCTGGCGTTTTTCCACAGGCTCCGCC
CCCCTGACGAGCATCACAAAAATCGACGCTCAAGTCAGAGGTGGCGAAACCCGACAGGACTATAAAGATA
CCAGGCGTTTCCCCCTGGAAGCTCCCTCGTGCGCTCTCCTGTTCCGACCCTGCCGCTTACCGGATACCTG
TCCGCCTTTCTCCCTTCGGGAAGCGTGGCGCTTTCTCATAGCTCACGCTGTAGGTATCTCAGTTCGGTGT
AGGTCGTTCGCTCCAAGCTGGGCTGTGTGCACGAACCCCCCGTTCAGCCCGACCGCTGCGCCTTATCCGG
TAACTATCGTCTTGAGTCCAACCCGGTAAGACACGACTTATCGCCACTGGCAGCAGCCACTGGTAACAGG
ATTAGCAGAGCGAGGTATGTAGGCGGTGCTACAGAGTTCTTGAAGTGGTGGCCTAACTACGGCTACACTA
GAAGAACAGTATTTGGTATCTGCGCTCTGCTGAAGCCAGTTACCTTCGGAAAAAGAGTTGGTAGCTCTTG
ATCCGGCAAACAAACCACCGCTGGTAGCGGTGGTTTTTTTGTTTGCAAGCAGCAGATTACGCGCAGAAAA
AAAGGATCTCAAGAAGATCCTTTGATCTTTTCTACGGGGTCTGACGCTCAGTGGAACGAAAACTCACGTT
AAGGGATTTTGGTCATGAGATTATCAAAAAGGATCTTCACCTAGATCCTTTTAAATTAAAAATGAAGTTT
TAAATCAATCTAAAGTATATATGAGTAAACTTGGTCTGACAGCTCGAGGCTTGGATTCTCACCAATAAAA
AACGCCCGGCGGCAACCGAGCGTTCTGAACAAATCCAGATGGAGTTCTGAGGTCATTACTGGATCTATCA
ACAGGAGTCCAAGCGAGCTCGATATCAAATTACGCCCCGCCCTGCCACTCATCGCAGTACTGTTGTAATT
CATTAAGCATTCTGCCGACATGGAAGCCATCACAAACGGCATGATGAACCTGAATCGCCAGCGGCATCAG
CACCTTGTCGCCTTGCGTATAATATTTGCCCATGGTGAAAACGGGGGCGAAGAAGTTGTCCATATTGGCC
ACGTTTAAATCAAAACTGGTGAAACTCACCCAGGGATTGGCTGACACGAAAAACATATTCTCAATAAACC
CTTTAGGGAAATAGGCCAGGTTTTCACCGTAACACGCCACATCTTGCGAATATATGTGTAGAAACTGCCG
GAAATCGTCGTGGTATTCACTCCAGAGCGATGAAAACGTTTCAGTTTGCTCATGGAAAACGGTGTAACAA
GGGTGAACACTATCCCATATCACCAGCTCACCGTCTTTCATTGCCATACGAAATTCCGGATGAGCATTCA
TCAGGCGGGCAAGAATGTGAATAAAGGCCGGATAAAACTTGTGCTTATTTTTCTTTACGGTCTTTAAAAA
GGCCGTAATATCCAGCTGAACGGTCTGGTTATAGGTACATTGAGCAACTGACTGAAATGCCTCAAAATGT
TCTTTACGATGCCATTGGGATATATCAACGGTGGTATATCCAGTGATTTTTTTCTCCATTTTAGCTTCCT
TAGCTCCTGAAAATCTCGATAACTCAAAAAATACGCCCGGTAGTGATCTTATTTCATTATGGTGAAAGTT
GGAACCTCTTACGTGCCCGATCAACTCGAGTGCCACCTGACG
Features (pLannotate 1.2.2; 8 found; start..end, strand, type, name):
     61..104     -  terminator     bacterial terminator: putative bacterial transcription terminator
    107..126     +  misc_feature   BioBrick prefix: BioBrick prefix for parts that start with "ATG"
    154..178     +  promoter       J23119(SpeI) promoter (fragment): bacterial promoter (Registry of Standard Biological Parts BBa J23119) modified to end with an SpeI site
    222..279     +  terminator     his operon terminator: This putative transcriptin terminator from the E. coli his operon has a 2-bp deletion introduced during synthesis. Its efficiency has not been determined.
    474..1062    -  rep_origin     ori: high-copy-number ColE1/pMB1/pBR322/pUC origin of replication
   1245..1339    -  terminator     lambda t0 terminator: transcription terminator from phage lambda
   1363..2019    -  CDS            cat: CAT_ECOLX - Experimental evidence at protein level: Swiss-Prot protein existence level 1. This enzyme is an effector of chloramphenicol resistance in bacteria. From Escherichia coli. This protein is used as a marker in many commonly used cloning vectors, such as pACYC184.
   2020..2117    -  promoter       cat promoter: promoter of the E. coli cat gene encoding chloramphenicol acetyltransferase
