[The description below was written by a language model from this plasmid's Addgene catalogue record and pLannotate feature annotations shown in this document.]
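Description:
pBP-BBa_J23100 is a small (about 2.1 kb) bacterial part-storage plasmid from the EcoFlex MoClo toolkit for E. coli synthetic biology. It is built on the iGEM pSB1C3 backbone, which was altered between the XbaI and PstI sites of the original vector. The backbone also carries a silent substitution in the chloramphenicol acetyltransferase gene that removes an internal BsmBI site, presumably so the backbone is not cut by this Type IIS enzyme during assembly. The plasmid replicates at high copy from a ColE1/pUC-type origin. Selection is with chloramphenicol, through the cat gene driven by its native promoter and followed by the lambda t0 terminator.

The payload is a 43 bp synthetic insert containing BBa_J23100, a constitutive sigma70-dependent promoter from the iGEM Registry's Anderson promoter collection. It is flanked by BsaI sites that are retained after cloning, so the promoter can be released as a standardised fragment and combined with other parts in Golden Gate/MoClo-style assemblies of transcription units. No coding sequence lies downstream of the promoter in this plasmid, so the construct serves as a source of the promoter part rather than as an expression vector in its own right.

The automated annotation labels the insert region as a fragment of the related J23119 promoter, which most likely reflects sequence similarity within this promoter family rather than a different insert. It also detects a remnant BioBrick prefix and two terminators flanking the cloning region, a putative bacterial terminator and the his operon terminator, which help insulate the part from surrounding transcription. The sequenced record is a few bases longer than the catalogued total size.
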