Addgene plasmid #74097: pBP-BBa_J23100
Purpose: BBa_J23100 promoter (iGEM collection)
Depositing lab: Paul Freemont. Depositing organization: Imperial College London. Publication: EcoFlex: A Multifunctional MoClo Kit for E. coli Synthetic Biology. Moore SJ, Lai HE, Kelwick RJ, Chee SM, Bell DJ, Polizzi KM, Freemont PS. ACS Synth Biol. 2016 May 2. 10.1021/acssynbio.6b00031 PubMed 27096716.
Backbone
  Vector backbone: pSB1C3
  Backbone manufacturer: iGEM
  Backbone size w/o insert (bp): 2044
  Total vector size (bp): 2135
  Modifications to backbone: Modifications between XbaI and PstI from original pSB1C3 plasmid. CAT gene - C435G (nucleotide) - silent mutagenesis to remove BsmBI site
  Vector type: Bacterial Expression, Synthetic Biology
Growth in bacteria
  Bacterial resistance: Chloramphenicol, 25 μg/mL
  Growth temperature: 37°C
  Growth strain: DH5alpha
  Copy number: High Copy
Gene/Insert
  Gene/Insert name: Bba_J23100 constitutive promoter (Sigma70)
  Species: Synthetic
  Insert size (bp): 43
  Promoter: None
  Cloning method: Restriction Enzyme; 5′ cloning site BsaI (not destroyed); 3′ cloning site BsaI (not destroyed)
  Sequencing primers: 5′ tgccacctgacgtctaagaa
Terms and licenses: Academic/Nonprofit Terms; Industry Terms: Not Available to Industry
How to cite: pBP-BBa_J23100 was a gift from Paul Freemont (Addgene plasmid # 74097 ; http://n2t.net/addgene:74097 ; RRID:Addgene_74097)
