>Addgene plasmid #74097 | pBP-BBa_J23100 | addgene partial sequence | sequence record 140500 | RNAde-BB-2R 5'-attaccgcctttgagtgagc -3'
AGCCTGCATAACGCGAAGTAATCTTTTCGGTTTTAAAGAAAAAGGGCAGGGTGGTGACACCTTGCCCTTT
TTTGCCGGACTGCAGCTAATGAGACGGCATGGGTCTCTGTACGCTAGCACTGTACCTAGGACTGAGCTAG
CCGTCAAATAGTGAGACCTATGCGTCTCTAGATTCTAGAAGCGGCCGCGAATTCCAGAAATCATCCTTAG
CGAAAGCTAAGGATTTTTTTTATCTGAAATTCTGCCTCGTGATACGCCTATTTTTATAGGTTAATGTCAT
GATAATAATGGTTTCTTAGACGTCAGGTGGCACTCGAGTTGATCGGGCACGTAAGAGGTTCCAACTTTCA
CCATAATGAAATAAGATCACTACCGGGCGTATTTTTTGAGTTATCGAGATTTTCAGGAGCTAAGGAAGCT
AAAATGGAGAAAAAAATCACTGGATATACCACCGTTGATATATCCCAATGGCATCGTAAAGAACATTTTG
AGGCATTTCAGTCAGTTGCTCAATGTACCTATAACCAGACCGTTCAGCTGGATATTACGGCCTTTTTAAA
GACCGTAAAGAAAAATAAGCACAAGTTTTATCCGGCCTTTATTCACATTCTTGCCCGCCTGATGAATGCT
CATCCGGAATTTCGTATGGCAATGAAAGACGGTGAGCTGGTGATATGGGATAGTGTTCACCCTTGTTACA
CCGTTTTCCATGAGCAAACTGAAACGTTTTCATCGCTCTGGAGTGAATACCACGACGATTTCCGGCAGTT
TCTACACATATATTCGCAAGATGTGGCGTGTTACGGTGAAAACCTGGCCTATTTCCCTAAAGGGTTTATT
GAGAATATGTTTTTCGTG
