>Addgene plasmid #74097 | pBP-BBa_J23100 | addgene partial sequence | sequence record 141017 | RNAde-BB-1F 5'-tgccacctgacgtctaagaa-3'
ATAGGCGTATCACGAGGCAGAATTTCAGATAAAAAAAATCCTTAGCTTTCGCTAAGGATGATTTCTGGAA
TTCGCGGCCGCTTCTAGAATCTAGAGACGCATAGGTCTCACTATTTGACGGCTAGCTCAGTCCTAGGTAC
AGTGCTAGCGTACAGAGACCCATGCCGTCTCATTAGCTGCAGTCCGGCAAAAAAGGGCAAGGTGTCACCA
CCCTGCCCTTTTTCTTTAAAACCGAAAAGATTACTTCGCGTTATGCAGGCTTCCTCGCTCACTGACTCGC
TGCGCTCGGTCGTTCGGCTGCGGCGAGCGGTATCAGCTCACTCAAAGGCGGTAATACGGTTATCCACAGA
ATCAGGGGATAACGCAGGAAAGAACATGTGAGCAAAAGGCCAGCAAAAGGCCAGGAACCGTAAAAAGGCC
GCGTTGCTGGCGTTTTTCCACAGGCTCCGCCCCCCTGACGAGCATCACAAAAATCGACGCTCAAGTCAGA
GGTGGCGAAACCCGACAGGACTATAAAGATACCAGGCGTTTCCCCCTGGAAGCTCCCTCGTGCGCTCTCC
TGTTCCGACCCTGCCGCTTACCGGATACCTGTCCGCCTTTCTCCCTTCGGGAAGCGTGGCGCTTTCTCAT
AGCTCACGCTGTAGGTATCTCAGTTCGGTGTAGGTCGTTCGCTCCAAGCTGGGCTGTGTGCACGAACCCC
CCGTTCAGCCCGACCGCTGCGCCTTATCCGGTAACTATCGTCTTGAGTCCAACCCGGTAAGACACGACTT
ATCGCCACTGGCAGCAGC
